Addgene plasmid #170120: Circular 200,100 (GAPDH)
Purpose: AAV vector carrying a guide RNA targeting the human GAPDH mRNA
Depositing lab: Prashant Mali. Depositing organization: University of California, San Diego (UCSD). Publication: Efficient in vitro and in vivo RNA editing via recruitment of endogenous ADARs using circular guide RNAs. Katrekar D, Yen J, Xiang Y, Saha A, Meluzzi D, Savva Y, Mali P. Nat Biotechnol. 2022 Feb 10. pii: 10.1038/s41587-021-01171-4. doi: 10.1038/s41587-021-01171-4. PubMed 35145312.
Backbone
  Vector backbone: AAV
  Backbone manufacturer: Custom
  Backbone size w/o insert (bp): 6000
  Total vector size (bp): 6300
  Vector type: Mammalian Expression, AAV
Growth in bacteria
  Bacterial resistance: Kanamycin, 50 μg/mL
  Growth temperature: 37°C
  Growth strain: NEB Stable
  Copy number: Unknown
Gene/Insert
  Gene/Insert name: Circular 200,100 guide RNA
  gRNA/shRNA sequence: GCCATCAGTCGCCGGTCCCAAGCCCGGATAAAATGGGAGGGGGCGGGAAACCGCCTAACCATGCCGACTGATGGCAGAAAAAAAAAAAGGCCATCCACAGTCTTCTGGGTGGCAGTGATGGCATGGACTGTGGTCATGAGTCCTTCCACGATACCAAAGTTGTCATGGATGACCTTGGCCAGGGGTGCCAAGCAGTTGGTGGTGCAGGAGGCATTGCTGATGATCTTGAGGCTGTTGTCATACTTCTCATGGTTCACACCCATGACGAACATGGGGGCATCAGCAGAGAAAAAAAAAAAACTGCCATCAGTCGGCGTGGACTGTAGAACACTGCCAATGCCGGTCCCAAGCCCGGATAAAAGTGGAGGGTACAGTCCACGC
  Species: H. sapiens (human)
  Entrez Gene: GAPDH (a.k.a. G3PD, GAPD, HEL-S-162eP)
  Promoter: Human U6
  Cloning method: Gibson Cloning
  Sequencing primers: 5′ GACTATCATATGCTTACCGT
Terms and licenses: Academic/Nonprofit Terms; Industry Terms: Not Available to Industry
How to cite: Circular 200,100 (GAPDH) was a gift from Prashant Mali (Addgene plasmid # 170120 ; http://n2t.net/addgene:170120 ; RRID:Addgene_170120)
