[The description below was written by a language model from this plasmid's Addgene catalogue record and pLannotate feature annotations shown in this document.]
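Description:
Circular 200,100 (GAPDH) is an AAV transfer plasmid for mammalian expression of a circular ADAR-recruiting guide RNA directed against human GAPDH mRNA. The bacterial backbone carries a high-copy ColE1/pUC-type origin and a kanamycin resistance gene (aph(3')-Ia) driven by the bla promoter, along with remnants of lac regulatory elements, lacZα, rop and bom. The catalogue lists the total size as about 6.3 kb, whereas the sequenced record behind the feature table is 5,779 nt. Two AAV2 inverted terminal repeats bracket the payload, so the intervening DNA can be packaged into recombinant AAV particles when rep/cap and helper functions are supplied in trans.

Within the ITRs, a human U6 RNA polymerase III promoter drives the guide cassette. The annotation detects a twister-type ribozyme fragment at its 5′ end, followed by a segment on the reverse strand that matches a glyceraldehyde-3-phosphate dehydrogenase coding sequence. This match is the antisense region complementary to the GAPDH transcript rather than an expressed protein. Flanking self-cleaving ribozymes of this kind generate RNA ends that cellular ligases can join, giving a covalently closed guide that resists exonucleases and persists longer than a linear one. The guide is intended to pair with the target mRNA and recruit endogenous ADAR enzymes for adenosine-to-inosine editing.

Downstream lie a mouse U6 promoter with no annotated transcript, and a CMV enhancer/promoter driving EGFP with an HSV TK polyadenylation signal, which serves as a marker for transfected or transduced cells. The construct is suited to RNA editing experiments in cultured cells or in vivo via AAV delivery.
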