Features (pLannotate 1.2.2; 24 found; start..end, strand, type, name):
     13..35      -  CDS            lacZα (fragment): LacZα fragment of β-galactosidase; lacZ fragment
     36..176     -  repeat_region  AAV2 ITR: inverted terminal repeat of adeno-associated virus serotype 2 inverted
    195..435     +  promoter       U6 promoter: RNA polymerase III promoter for human U6 snRNA
    447..513     +  ncRNA          twister-P3 (fragment): Accession: RF03154 - type-P3 twister ribozyme
    531..797     -  CDS            GPD (fragment): G3P_PARBA - Experimental evidence at protein level: Swiss-Prot protein existence level 1. From Paracoccidioides lutzii (strain ATCC MYA-826 / Pb01) (Paracoccidioides brasiliensis).
    852..1165    +  promoter       U6 promoter: RNA polymerase III promoter for mouse U6 snRNA (Das et al., 1988)
   1177..1198    -  protein_bind   attB2 (fragment): mutant version of attB; recombination site for the Gateway® BP reaction BP Clonase™
   1216..1595    +  enhancer       CMV enhancer: human cytomegalovirus immediate early enhancer
   1596..1799    +  promoter       CMV promoter: human cytomegalovirus (CMV) immediate early promoter
   1917..2633    +  CDS            EGFP: EGFP is a basic (constitutively fluorescent) green fluorescent protein published in 1996, derived from Aequorea victoria. It is reported to be a rapidly-maturing weak dimer with moderate acid sensitivity.
   2635..2654    +  misc_feature   MCS (fragment): multiple cloning site
   2756..2804    +  polyA_signal   HSV TK poly(A) signal: herpes simplex virus thymidine kinase polyadenylation signal (Cole and Stacy, 1985)
   2895..2911    -  polyA_signal   bGH poly(A) signal (fragment): bovine growth hormone polyadenylation signal
   3019..3159    +  repeat_region  AAV2 ITR: inverted terminal repeat of adeno-associated virus serotype 2 inverted
   3223..3239    -  protein_bind   lac operator: The lac repressor binds to the lac operator to inhibit transcription in E. coli. This inhibition can be relieved by adding lactose or isopropyl-β-D-thiogalactopyranoside (IPTG). lac repressor encoded by lacI
   3247..3277    -  promoter       lac promoter: promoter for the E. coli lac operon
   3292..3313    -  protein_bind   CAP binding site: CAP binding activates transcription in the presence of cAMP. E. coli catabolite activator protein
   3326..3418    -  CDS            lacI (fragment): lac repressor; lacI; The lac repressor binds to the lac operator to inhibit transcription in E. coli. This inhibition can be relieved by adding lactose or isopropyl-β-D-thiogalactopyranoside (IPTG).
   3601..4189    -  rep_origin     ori: high-copy-number ColE1/pMB1/pBR322/pUC origin of replication
   4360..5175    -  CDS            KanR: aminoglycoside phosphotransferase; aph(3')-Ia; confers resistance to kanamycin in bacteria or G418 (Geneticin®) in eukaryotes
   5176..5280    -  promoter       AmpR promoter: bla
   5375..5410    +  CDS            rop (fragment): Rop protein, which maintains plasmids at low copy number; rop
   5512..5611    +  misc_feature   bom (fragment): basis of mobility region from pBR322
   5617..5774    -  CDS            lacZα (fragment): LacZα fragment of β-galactosidase; lacZ fragment
>Addgene plasmid #170120 | Circular 200,100 (GAPDH) | addgene full sequence | sequence record 337169 | Addgene NGS Result
CGCCATTGGGATGTTGTAAAACGACGGCCAGTGAACCTGCAGGCAGCTGCGCGCTCGCTCGCTCACTGAG
GCCGCCCGGGCAAAGCCCGGGCGTCGGGCGACCTTTGGTCGCCCGGCCTCAGTGAGCGAGCGAGCGCGCA
GAGAGGGAGTGGCCAACTCCATCACTAGGGGTTCCTGCGGCCGCACGCGTGGAGGAGGGCCTATTTCCCA
TGATTCCTTCATATTTGCATATACGATACAAGGCTGTTAGAGAGATAATTAGAATTAATTTGACTGTAAA
CACAAAGATATTAGTACAAAATACGTGACGTAGAAAGTAATAATTTCTTGGGTAGTTTGCAGTTTTAAAA
TTATGTTTTAAAATGGACTATCATATGCTTACCGTAACTTGAAAGTATTTCGATTTCTTGGCTTTATATA
TCTTGTGGAAAGGACGAAACACCGCCATCAGTCGCCGGTCCCAAGCCCGGATAAAATGGGAGGGGGCGGG
AAACCGCCTAACCATGCCGACTGATGCAGAAAAAAAAAAGGCCATCCACAGTCTTCTGGGTGGCAGTGAT
GGCATGGACTGTGGTCATGAGTCCTTCCACGATACCAAAGTTGTCACGGATGACCTTGGCCAGGGGTGCC
AAGCAGTTGGTGGTGCAGGAGGCATTGCTGATGATCTTGAGGCTGTTGTCATACTTCTCATGGTTCACAC
CCATGACGAACATGGGGGCATCAGCAGAGAAAAAAAAGCTGCCATCAGTCGGCGTGGACTGTAGAACACT
GCCAATGCCGGTCCCAAGCCCGGATAAAAGTGGAGGGTACAGTCCACGCTTTTTTCGTACTGAGTCGCCC
AGTCTCAGATAGATCCGACGCCGCCATCTCTAGGCCCGCGCCGGCCCCCTCGCACAGACTTGTGGGAGAA
GCTCGGCTACTCCCCTGCCCCGGTTAATTTGCATATAATATTTCCTAGTAACTATAGAGGCTTAATGTGC
GATAAAAGACAGATAATCTGTTCTTTTTAATACTAGCTACATTTTACATGATAGGCTTGGATTTCTATAA
GAGATACAAATACTAAATTATTATTTTAAAAAACAGCACAAAAGGAAACTCACCCTAACTGTAAAGTAAT
TGTGTGTTTTGAGACTATAAATATCCCTTGGAGAAAAGCCTTGTTTGGATTCCTAGACCCAGCTTTCTTG
TACAAAGTTGGCATTAATACGCGTTGACATTGATTATTGACTAGTTATTAATAGTAATCAATTACGGGGT
CATTAGTTCATAGCCCATATATGGAGTTCCGCGTTACATAACTTACGGTAAATGGCCCGCCTGGCTGACC
GCCCAACGACCCCCGCCCATTGACGTCAATAATGACGTATGTTCCCATAGTAACGCCAATAGGGACTTTC
CATTGACGTCAATGGGTGGAGTATTTACGGTAAACTGCCCACTTGGCAGTACATCAAGTGTATCATATGC
CAAGTACGCCCCCTATTGACGTCAATGACGGTAAATGGCCCGCCTGGCATTATGCCCAGTACATGACCTT
ATGGGACTTTCCTACTTGGCAGTACATCTACGTATTAGTCATCGCTATTACCATGGTGATGCGGTTTTGG
CAGTACATCAATGGGCGTGGATAGCGGTTTGACTCACGGGGATTTCCAAGTCTCCACCCCATTGACGTCA
ATGGGAGTTTGTTTTGGCACCAAAATCAACGGGACTTTCCAAAATGTCGTAACAACTCCGCCCCATTGAC
GCAAATGGGCGGTAGGCGTGTACGGTGGGAGGTCTATATAAGCAGAGCTCGTTTAGTGAACCGTCAGATC
GCCTGGAGACGCCATCCACGCTGTTTTGACCTCCATAGAAGACACCGGGACCGATCCAGCCTCCGGACTC
TAGAGGATCGAACCCTTAAGGCCACCATGGTGAGCAAGGGCGAGGAGCTGTTCACCGGGGTGGTGCCCAT
CCTGGTCGAGCTGGACGGCGACGTAAACGGCCACAAGTTCAGCGTGTCCGGCGAGGGCGAGGGCGATGCC
ACCTACGGCAAGCTGACCCTGAAGTTCATCTGCACCACCGGCAAGCTGCCCGTGCCCTGGCCCACCCTCG
TGACCACCCTGACCTACGGCGTGCAGTGCTTCAGCCGCTACCCCGACCACATGAAGCAGCACGACTTCTT
CAAGTCCGCCATGCCCGAAGGCTACGTCCAGGAGCGCACCATCTTCTTCAAGGACGACGGCAACTACAAG
ACCCGCGCCGAGGTGAAGTTCGAGGGCGACACCCTGGTGAACCGCATCGAGCTGAAGGGCATCGACTTCA
AGGAGGACGGCAACATCCTGGGGCACAAGCTGGAGTACAACTACAACAGCCACAACGTCTATATCATGGC
CGACAAGCAGAAGAACGGCATCAAGGTGAACTTCAAGATCCGCCACAACATCGAGGACGGCAGCGTGCAG
CTCGCCGACCACTACCAGCAGAACACCCCCATCGGCGACGGCCCCGTGCTGCTGCCCGACAACCACTACC
TGAGCACCCAGTCCGCCCTGAGCAAAGACCCCAACGAGAAGCGCGATCACATGGTCCTGCTGGAGTTCGT
GACCGCCGCCGGGATCACTCTCGGCATGGACGAGCTGTACAAGTACTCAGATCTCGAGCTCAAGTAGCTT
AAGGGTTCGATCCCTACTGGTTAGTAATGAGTTTAAACGGGGGAGGCTAACTGAAACACGGAAGGAGACA
ATACCGGAAGGAACCCGCGCTATGACGGCAATAAAAAGACAGAATAAAACGCACGGGTGTTGGGTCGTTT
GTTCATAAACGCGGGGTTCGGTCCCAGGGCTGGCACTCTGTCGATACCCCACCGAGACCCCATTGGGGCC
AATACGCCCGCGTTTCTTCCTTTTCCCCACCCCACCCCCCAAGTTCGGGTGAAGGCCCAGGGCTCGCAGC
CAACGTCGGGGCGGCAGGCCCTGCCATAGCAGATCTGCGCTGATTTTGTAGGTAACCACGTGCGGACCGA
GCGGCCGCAGGAACCCCTAGTGATGGAGTTGGCCACTCCCTCTCTGCGCGCTCGCTCGCTCACTGAGGCC
GGGCGACCAAAGGTCGCCCGACGCCCGGGCTTTGCCCGGGCGGCCTCAGTGAGCGAGCGAGCGCGCAGCT
GCCTGCAGGCTTGGATCCCAATGGCGCGCCGAGCTTGGCTCGAGCATGGTCATAGCTGTTTCCTGTGTGA
AATTGTTATCCGCTCACAATTCCACACAACATACGAGCCGGAAGCATAAAGTGTAAAGCCTGGGGTGCCT
AATGAGTGAGCTAACTCACATTAATTGCGTTGCGCTCACTGCCCGCTTTCCAGTCGGGAAACCTGTCGTG
CCAGCTGCATTAATGAATCGGCCAACGCGCGGGGAGAGGCGGTTTGCGTATTGGGCGCTCTTCCGCTTCC
TCGCTCACTGACTCGCTGCGCTCGGTCGTTCGGCTGCGGCGAGCGGTATCAGCTCACTCAAAGGCGGTAA
TACGGTTATCCACAGAATCAGGGGATAACGCAGGAAAGAACATGTGAGCAAAAGGCCAGCAAAAGGCCAG
GAACCGTAAAAAGGCCGCGTTGCTGGCGTTTTTCCATAGGCTCCGCCCCCCTGACGAGCATCACAAAAAT
CGACGCTCAAGTCAGAGGTGGCGAAACCCGACAGGACTATAAAGATACCAGGCGTTTCCCCCTGGAAGCT
CCCTCGTGCGCTCTCCTGTTCCGACCCTGCCGCTTACCGGATACCTGTCCGCCTTTCTCCCTTCGGGAAG
CGTGGCGCTTTCTCATAGCTCACGCTGTAGGTATCTCAGTTCGGTGTAGGTCGTTCGCTCCAAGCTGGGC
TGTGTGCACGAACCCCCCGTTCAGCCCGACCGCTGCGCCTTATCCGGTAACTATCGTCTTGAGTCCAACC
CGGTAAGACACGACTTATCGCCACTGGCAGCAGCCACTGGTAACAGGATTAGCAGAGCGAGGTATGTAGG
CGGTGCTACAGAGTTCTTGAAGTGGTGGCCTAACTACGGCTACACTAGAAGAACAGTATTTGGTATCTGC
GCTCTGCTGAAGCCAGTTACCTTCGGAAAAAGAGTTGGTAGCTCTTGATCCGGCAAACAAACCACCGCTG
GTAGCGGTGGTTTTTTTGTTTGCAAGCAGCAGATTACGCGCAGAAAAAAAGGATCTCAAGAAGATCCTTT
GATCTTTTCTACGGGGTCTGACGCTCAGTGGAACGAAAACTCACGTTAAGGGATTTTGGTCATGAGATTA
TCAAAAAGGATCTTCACCTAGATCCTTTTAAATTAAAAATGAAGTTTTAAATCAATCTAAAGTATATATG
AGTAAACTTGGTCTGACAGTTAGAAAAACTCATCGAGCATCAAATGAAACTGCAATTTATTCATATCAGG
ATTATCAATACCATATTTTTGAAAAAGCCGTTTCTGTAATGAAGGAGAAAACTCACCGAGGCAGTTCCAT
AGGATGGCAAGATCCTGGTATCGGTCTGCGATTCCGACTCGTCCAACATCAATACAACCTATTAATTTCC
CCTCGTCAAAAATAAGGTTATCAAGTGAGAAATCACCATGAGTGACGACTGAATCCGGTGAGAATGGCAA
AAGTTTATGCATTTCTTTCCAGACTTGTTCAACAGGCCAGCCATTACGCTCGTCATCAAAATCACTCGCA
TCAACCAAACCGTTATTCATTCGTGATTGCGCCTGAGCGAGACGAAATACGCGATCGCTGTTAAAAGGAC
AATTACAAACAGGAATCGAATGCAACCGGCGCAGGAACACTGCCAGCGCATCAACAATATTTTCACCTGA
ATCAGGATATTCTTCTAATACCTGGAATGCTGTTTTCCCAGGGATCGCAGTGGTGAGTAACCATGCATCA
TCAGGAGTACGGATAAAATGCTTGATGGTCGGAAGAGGCATAAATTCCGTCAGCCAGTTTAGTCTGACCA
TCTCATCTGTAACATCATTGGCAACGCTACCTTTGCCATGTTTCAGAAACAACTCTGGCGCATCGGGCTT
CCCATACAATCGATAGATTGTCGCACCTGATTGCCCGACATTATCGCGAGCCCATTTATACCCATATAAA
TCAGCATCCATGTTGGAATTTAATCGCGGCCTAGAGCAAGACGTTTCCCGTTGAATATGGCTCATACTCT
TCCTTTTTCAATATTATTGAAGCATTTATCAGGGTTATTGTCTCATGAGCGGATACATATTTGAATGTAT
TTAGAAAAATAAACAAATAGGGGTTCCGCGCACATTTCCCCGAAAAGTGCCACCTGACGTCTAAGAAACC
ATTATTATCATGACATTAACCTATAAAAATAGGCGTATCACGAGGCCCTTTCGTCTCGCGCGTTTCGGTG
ATGACGGTGAAAACCTCTGACACATGCAGCTCCCGGAGACGGTCACAGCTTGTCTGTAAGCGGATGCCGG
GAGCAGACAAGCCCGTCAGGGCGCGTCAGCGGGTGTTGGCGGGTGTCGGGGCTGGCTTAACTATGCGGCA
TCAGAGCAGATTGTACTGAGAGTGCACCATATGCGGTGTGAAATACCGCACAGATGCGTAAGGAGAAAAT
ACCGCATCAGGCGCCATTCGCCATTCAGGCTGCGCAACTGTTGGGAAGGGCGATCGGTGCGGGCCTCTTC
GCTATTACGCCAGCTGGCGAAAGGGGGATGTGCTGCAAGGCGATTAAGTTGGGTAACGCCAGGGTTTTCC
CAGTCACGACGTTGTAAAACGACGGCCAGTGAATTGACG
